Addgene plasmid #205718: pCMV-DEAD XPACK-DNAJC5 (L115R)
Purpose: Mammalian expression of DEAD XPACK-DNAJC5 (L115R)
Depositing lab: Randy Schekman. Depositing organization: University of California, Berkeley. Publication: Unconventional secretion of alpha-synuclein mediated by palmitoylated DNAJC5 oligomers. Wu S, Hernandez Villegas NC, Sirkis DW, Thomas-Wright I, Wade-Martins R, Schekman R. Elife. 2023 Jan 10;12:e85837. doi: 10.7554/eLife.85837. PubMed 36626307.
Backbone
  Vector backbone: pCMV
  Vector type: Mammalian Expression
Growth in bacteria
  Bacterial resistance: Kanamycin, 50 μg/mL
  Growth temperature: 37°C
  Growth strain: DH5alpha
  Copy number: Unknown
Gene/Insert
  Gene/Insert name: DNAJC5
  Species: H. sapiens (human)
  Mutation: L115R
  Entrez Gene: DNAJC5 (a.k.a. CLN4, CLN4B, CSP, DNAJC5A, NCL, mir-941-2, mir-941-3, mir-941-4, mir-941-5)
  Tag / fusion protein: Dead XPACK (GCINIKRKD) (N terminal on insert)
  Cloning method: Gibson Cloning
Terms and licenses: Academic/Nonprofit Terms; Industry Terms: Not Available to Industry
How to cite: pCMV-DEAD XPACK-DNAJC5 (L115R) was a gift from Randy Schekman (Addgene plasmid # 205718 ; http://n2t.net/addgene:205718 ; RRID:Addgene_205718)
