[The description below was written by a language model from this plasmid's Addgene catalogue record and pLannotate feature annotations shown in this document.]
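Description:
pCMV-DEAD XPACK-DNAJC5 (L115R) is a 4.6 kb mammalian expression plasmid on a pCMV backbone, built by Gibson cloning to express a modified form of human DNAJC5 (also known as cysteine string protein, CSP, or CLN4). It is propagated in E. coli through a high-copy ColE1/pUC-type origin and selected with kanamycin. Resistance comes from a Tn5 NeoR/KanR (aminoglycoside phosphotransferase) gene placed behind tandem bacterial (bla) and SV40 early promoters and followed by an HSV TK polyadenylation signal. This dual-promoter arrangement lets the same marker give kanamycin resistance in bacteria and G418 resistance in transfected mammalian cells. An f1 origin is also present. The short ble, bGH poly(A) and SV40 large T antigen hits in the feature table are fragments and most likely backbone remnants rather than functional elements.

The expression cassette consists of the human CMV immediate early enhancer and promoter, a residual multiple cloning site, the DNAJC5 coding sequence and an SV40 polyadenylation signal. The insert carries the L115R substitution and is fused at its N terminus to a short "Dead XPACK" peptide. The name implies an inactivated version of the XPACK tag, but the record does not describe how the tag functions or what makes this version "dead". The tag is not annotated separately in the feature table, though it presumably lies in the short interval between the cloning site and the annotated DNAJC5 reading frame.

The stated purpose is mammalian expression of this fusion. The associated publication concerns unconventional secretion of alpha-synuclein mediated by palmitoylated DNAJC5 oligomers, which suggests the construct was used in cell-based experiments on that pathway, plausibly alongside related DNAJC5 variants.
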