Features (pLannotate 1.2.2; 15 found; start..end, strand, type, name):
      1..304     +  enhancer       CMV enhancer: human cytomegalovirus immediate early enhancer
    305..508     +  promoter       CMV promoter: human cytomegalovirus (CMV) immediate early promoter
    531..574     +  misc_feature   MCS (fragment): multiple cloning site
    620..1213    +  CDS            DNAJC5: DNJC5_HUMAN - Also known as CLN4 From Homo sapiens (Human).
   1237..1320    +  CDS            large T antigen (fragment): large T antigen from SV40 (simian virus 40)
   1343..1464    +  polyA_signal   SV40 poly(A) signal: SV40 polyadenylation signal
   1498..1926    -  rep_origin     f1 ori (sequence partly withheld): f1 bacteriophage origin of replication; arrow indicates direction of (+) strand synthesis
   1953..2057    +  promoter       AmpR promoter: bla
   2059..2416    +  promoter       SV40 promoter: SV40 enhancer and early promoter
   2451..3245    +  CDS            NeoR/KanR: aminoglycoside phosphotransferase from Tn5; aph(3')-II (or nptII); confers resistance to neomycin, kanamycin, and G418 (Geneticin®)
   3266..3418    +  CDS            ble (fragment): BLE_KLEPN - Experimental evidence at protein level: Swiss-Prot protein existence level 1. Binding protein with a strong affinity to the bleomycin family of antibiotics. Binds to CL990; an antimitotic-antibiotic compound. From Klebsiella pneumoniae.
   3477..3524    +  polyA_signal   HSV TK poly(A) signal: herpes simplex virus thymidine kinase polyadenylation signal (Cole and Stacy, 1985)
   3615..3631    -  polyA_signal   bGH poly(A) signal (fragment): bovine growth hormone polyadenylation signal
   3853..4441    +  rep_origin     ori: high-copy-number ColE1/pMB1/pBR322/pUC origin of replication
   4556..4615    +  enhancer       CMV enhancer (fragment): human cytomegalovirus immediate early enhancer
>Addgene plasmid #205718 | pCMV-DEAD XPACK-DNAJC5 (L115R) | addgene full sequence | sequence record 420297 | Addgene NGS Result
CGTTACATAACTTACGGTAAATGGCCCGCCTGGCTGACCGCCCAACGACCCCCGCCCATTGACGTCAATA
ATGACGTATGTTCCCATAGTAACGCCAATAGGGACTTTCCATTGACGTCAATGGGTGGAGTATTTACGGT
AAACTGCCCACTTGGCAGTACATCAAGTGTATCATATGCCAAGTACGCCCCCTATTGACGTCAATGACGG
TAAATGGCCCGCCTGGCATTATGCCCAGTACATGACCTTATGGGACTTTCCTACTTGGCAGTACATCTAC
GTATTAGTCATCGCTATTACCATGGTGATGCGGTTTTGGCAGTACATCAATGGGCGTGGATAGCGGTTTG
ACTCACGGGGATTTCCAAGTCTCCACCCCATTGACGTCAATGGGAGTTTGTTTTGGCACCAAAATCAACG
GGACTTTCCAAAATGTCGTAACAACTCCGCCCCATTGACGCAAATGGGCGGTAGGCGTGTACGGTGGGAG
GTCTATATAAGCAGAGCTGGTTTAGTGAACCGTCAGATCCGCTAGCGCTACCGGACTCAGATCTCGAGCT
CAAGCTTCGAATTCATGGGCTGCATTAACATCAAACGCAAAGATGCCGGATCCACCGGTATGGCAGACCA
GAGACAGCGCTCACTGTCTACCTCTGGGGAGTCATTGTACCACGTCCTTGGGTTGGACAAGAACGCAACC
TCAGATGACATTAAAAAGTCCTATCGGAAGCTTGCCTTGAAATATCACCCCGACAAGAACCCCGACAACC
CGGAGGCCGCGGACAAGTTTAAGGAGATCAACAACGCGCACGCCATCCTCACGGACGCCACAAAAAGGAA
CATCTACGACAAGTACGGCTCGCTGGGTCTCTACGTGGCCGAGCAGTTTGGGGAAGAGAACGTGAACACC
TACTTCGTGCTGTCCAGCTGGTGGGCCAAGGCCCTGTTTGTCTTCTGCGGCAGACTCACGTGCTGCTACT
GCTGCTGCTGTCTGTGCTGCTGCTTCAACTGCTGCTGCGGGAAGTGTAAGCCCAAGGCGCCTGAAGGCGA
GGAGACGGAGTTCTACGTGTCCCCCGAGGATCTGGAGGCACAGCTGCAGTCTGACGAGAGGGAGGCCACA
GACACGCCGATCGTCATACAGCCGGCATCCGCCACCGAGACCACCCAGCTCACAGCCGACTCCCACCCCA
GCTACCACACTGACGGGTTCAACACGCGTACGCGGCCGCGACTCTAGATCATAATCAGCCATACCACATT
TGTAGAGGTTTTACTTGCTTTAAAAAACCTCCCACACCTCCCCCTGAACCTGAAACATAAAATGAATGCA
ATTGTTGTTGTTAACTTGTTTATTGCAGCTTATAATGGTTACAAATAAAGCAATAGCATCACAAATTTCA
CAAATAAAGCATTTTTTTCACTGCATTCTAGTTGTGGTTTGTCCAAACTCATCAATGTATCTTAAGGCGT
AAATTGTAAGCGTTAATATTTTGTTAAAATTCGCGTTAAATTTTTGTTAAATCAGCTCATTTTTTAACCA
ATAGGCCGAAATCGGCAAAATCCCTTATAAATCAAAAGAATAGACCGAGATAGGGT
[37 nt withheld, positions 1597-1633]
AAAGAACGTGGACTCCAACGTCAAAGG
[49 nt withheld, positions 1661-1709]
T
[91 nt withheld, positions 1711-1801]
G
[124 nt withheld, positions 1803-1926]
CAGGTGGCACTTTTCGGGGAAATGTGCGCGGAACCCCTATTTGTTTATTTTTCTAAATACATTCAAATAT
GTATCCGCTCATGAGACAATAACCCTGATAAATGCTTCAATAATATTGAAAAAGGAAGAGTCCTGAGGCG
GAAAGAACCAGCTGTGGAATGTGTGTCAGTTAGGGTGTGGAAAGTCCCCAGGCTCCCCAGCAGGCAGAAG
TATGCAAAGCATGCATCTCAATTAGTCAGCAACCAGGTGTGGAAAGTCCCCAGGCTCCCCAGCAGGCAGA
AGTATGCAAAGCATGCATCTCAATTAGTCAGCAACCATAGTCCCGCCCCTAACTCCGCCCATCCCGCCCC
TAACTCCGCCCAGTTCCGCCCATTCTCCGCCCCATGGCTGACTAATTTTTTTTATTTATGCAGAGGCCGA
GGCCGCCTCGGCCTCTGAGCTATTCCAGAAGTAGTGAGGAGGCTTTTTTGGAGGCCTAGGCTTTTGCAAA
GATCGATCAAGAGACAGGATGAGGATCGTTTCGCATGATTGAACAAGATGGATTGCACGCAGGTTCTCCG
GCCGCTTGGGTGGAGAGGCTATTCGGCTATGACTGGGCACAACAGACAATCGGCTGCTCTGATGCCGCCG
TGTTCCGGCTGTCAGCGCAGGGGCGCCCGGTTCTTTTTGTCAAGACCGACCTGTCCGGTGCCCTGAATGA
ACTGCAAGACGAGGCAGCGCGGCTATCGTGGCTGGCCACGACGGGCGTTCCTTGCGCAGCTGTGCTCGAC
GTTGTCACTGAAGCGGGAAGGGACTGGCTGCTATTGGGCGAAGTGCCGGGGCAGGATCTCCTGTCATCTC
ACCTTGCTCCTGCCGAGAAAGTATCCATCATGGCTGATGCAATGCGGCGGCTGCATACGCTTGATCCGGC
TACCTGCCCATTCGACCACCAAGCGAAACATCGCATCGAGCGAGCACGTACTCGGATGGAAGCCGGTCTT
GTCGATCAGGATGATCTGGACGAAGAGCATCAGGGGCTCGCGCCAGCCGAACTGTTCGCCAGGCTCAAGG
CGAGCATGCCCGACGGCGAGGATCTCGTCGTGACCCATGGCGATGCCTGCTTGCCGAATATCATGGTGGA
AAATGGCCGCTTTTCTGGATTCATCGACTGTGGCCGGCTGGGTGTGGCGGACCGCTATCAGGACATAGCG
TTGGCTACCCGTGATATTGCTGAAGAGCTTGGCGGCGAATGGGCTGACCGCTTCCTCGTGCTTTACGGTA
TCGCCGCTCCCGATTCGCAGCGCATCGCCTTCTATCGCCTTCTTGACGAGTTCTTCTGAGCGGGACTCTG
GGGTTCGAAATGACCGACCAAGCGACGCCCAACCTGCCATCACGAGATTTCGATTCCACCGCCGCCTTCT
ATGAAAGGTTGGGCTTCGGAATCGTTTTCCGGGACGCCGGCTGGATGATCCTCCAGCGCGGGGATCTCAT
GCTGGAGTTCTTCGCCCACCCTAGGGGGAGGCTAACTGAAACACGGAAGGAGACAATACCGGAAGGAACC
CGCGCTATGACGGCAATAAAAAGACAGAATAAAACGCACGGTGTTGGGTCGTTTGTTCATAAACGCGGGG
TTCGGTCCCAGGGCTGGCACTCTGTCGATACCCCACCGAGACCCCATTGGGGCCAATACGCCCGCGTTTC
TTCCTTTTCCCCACCCCACCCCCCAAGTTCGGGTGAAGGCCCAGGGCTCGCAGCCAACGTCGGGGCGGCA
GGCCCTGCCATAGCCTCAGGTTACTCATATATACTTTAGATTGATTTAAAACTTCATTTTTAATTTAAAA
GGATCTAGGTGAAGATCCTTTTTGATAATCTCATGACCAAAATCCCTTAACGTGAGTTTTCGTTCCACTG
AGCGTCAGACCCCGTAGAAAAGATCAAAGGATCTTCTTGAGATCCTTTTTTTCTGCGCGTAATCTGCTGC
TTGCAAACAAAAAAACCACCGCTACCAGCGGTGGTTTGTTTGCCGGATCAAGAGCTACCAACTCTTTTTC
CGAAGGTAACTGGCTTCAGCAGAGCGCAGATACCAAATACTGTTCTTCTAGTGTAGCCGTAGTTAGGCCA
CCACTTCAAGAACTCTGTAGCACCGCCTACATACCTCGCTCTGCTAATCCTGTTACCAGTGGCTGCTGCC
AGTGGCGATAAGTCGTGTCTTACCGGGTTGGACTCAAGACGATAGTTACCGGATAAGGCGCAGCGGTCGG
GCTGAACGGGGGGTTCGTGCACACAGCCCAGCTTGGAGCGAACGACCTACACCGAACTGAGATACCTACA
GCGTGAGCTATGAGAAAGCGCCACGCTTCCCGAAGGGAGAAAGGCGGACAGGTATCCGGTAAGCGGCAGG
GTCGGAACAGGAGAGCGCACGAGGGAGCTTCCAGGGGGAAACGCCTGGTATCTTTATAGTCCTGTCGGGT
TTCGCCACCTCTGACTTGAGCGTCGATTTTTGTGATGCTCGTCAGGGGGGCGGAGCCTATGGAAAAACGC
CAGCAACGCGGCCTTTTTACGGTTCCTGGCCTTTTGCTGGCCTTTTGCTCACATGTTCTTTCCTGCGTTA
TCCCCTGATTCTGTGGATAACCGTATTACCGCCATGCATTAGTTATTAATAGTAATCAATTACGGGGTCA
TTAGTTCATAGCCCATATATGGAGTTCCG
